>Addgene plasmid #70155 | SOX2se-CPG-TV | depositor full sequence | sequence record 156665 | SOX2se-CPG-TV sequence 9546 bps
TAACAATTTCACACAGGAAACAGCTATGACCATGATTACGCCAAGCTTGGTACCGAGCTCGGATCCACTA
GTAACGGCCGCCAGTGTGCTGGAATTCGCCCTTTTCCTGCAGGCCGGGGTTTCCTGATCTCTTGCCCAAG
TGGCTGCTGTGCCCAGCATGTGGGCCCAATTTATTTTCCTACTTTTTCCAGGATGCGCAGATGCAGGAAC
TATCTTTGGTGTTTCTGTCTTTCTGCCTGCTCACCGCAGTTTCCGCTAACAAAACAAGCCTTTGTGCACT
TTGTTTGCAGTGTTGAGAACTGATCACAGGGACGTGGGAGAACCCCTCCCTGGAGCCGCGCGCGGCGACC
CTTTCTGTGGATCTGGCTTACTGAGGCTCAGTCCGCTTTGCCACACCGCCTCCTGCTGGCGGCTAGTTGA
CCTGCCGCGCTTTTTCTTCTGTGCGTCAGATACTTCACCAGGCCTGAGGGTCTTCTCTTTTCTTTTGAAA
TAGGGCTCAAGGAACCCAGGCAGACTGCAAACTCACTAAGTGGCCCGAAGCTGACTTTGAACTCATGATC
TTCTTGCATCCATTTTCGTGGAGCTGGGGTTGCCCATGCATACCACCACACCCAGCTTTCCGAGCCAGAC
AATTGACGCTCAAATTTCCGCAGTAGGAATGCTCAAGCATTCCTTTTGGTAGCTGCCTTTTGGCAGGACA
TTCCGGTCAGAGGGACAGAGACCCCTGCATTGCGGCAAAAATGTGCGCATGTGCAGCCATTGCCTGGGAC
GCATGCGTAGGGAGCCGCGCGACAAACCTGAGCCATTGCGGCAAGACTAGCGCAGAGAGGAGAGGGAGCC
GGAGATGCCAGACGCTTGGTTCTGAGGAGTGATTTGCAACGCAATGGAGCGAGGAAGGTCAGCTGGGCTT
GTGGATTCTGCTAGCATGGTGAGCAAGGGCGAGGAGGTCATCAAAGAGTTCATGCGCTTCAAGGTGCGCA
TGGAGGGCTCCATGAACGGCCACGAGTTCGAGATCGAGGGCGAGGGCGAGGGCCGCCCCTACGAGGGCAC
CCAGACCGCCAAGCTGAAGGTGACCAAGGGCGGCCCCCTGCCCTTCGCCTGGGACATCCTGTCCCCCCAG
TTCATGTACGGCTCCAAGGCGTACGTGAAGCACCCCGCCGACATCCCCGATTACAAGAAGCTGTCCTTCC
CCGAGGGCTTCAAGTGGGAGCGCGTGATGAACTTCGAGGACGGCGGTCTGGTGACCGTGACCCAGGACTC
CTCCCTGCAGGACGGCACGCTGATCTACAAGGTGAAGATGCGCGGCACCAACTTCCCCCCCGACGGCCCC
GTAATGCAGAAGAAGACCATGGGCTGGGAGGCCTCCACCGAGCGCCTGTACCCCCGCGACGGCGTGCTGA
AGGGCGAGATCCACCAGGCCCTGAAGCTGAAGGACGGCGGCCACTACCTGGTGGAGTTCAAGACCATCTA
CATGGCCAAGAAGCCCGTGCAACTGCCCGGCTACTACTACGTGGACACCAAGCTGGACATCACCTCCCAC
AACGAGGACTACACCATCGTGGAACAGTACGAGCGCTCCGAGGGCCGCCACCACCTGTTCCTGGGGCATG
GCACCGGCAGCACCGGCAGCGGCAGCTCCGGCACCGCCTCCTCCGAGGACAACAACATGGCCGTCATCAA
AGAGTTCATGCGCTTCAAGGTGCGCATGGAGGGCTCCATGAACGGCCACGAGTTCGAGATCGAGGGCGAG
GGCGAGGGCCGCCCCTACGAGGGCACCCAGACCGCCAAGCTGAAGGTGACCAAGGGCGGCCCCCTGCCCT
TCGCCTGGGACATCCTGTCCCCCCAGTTCATGTACGGCTCCAAGGCGTACGTGAAGCACCCCGCCGACAT
CCCCGATTACAAGAAGCTGTCCTTCCCCGAGGGCTTCAAGTGGGAGCGCGTGATGAACTTCGAGGACGGC
GGTCTGGTGACCGTGACCCAGGACTCCTCCCTGCAGGACGGCACGCTGATCTACAAGGTGAAGATGCGCG
GCACCAACTTCCCCCCCGACGGCCCCGTAATGCAGAAGAAGACCATGGGCTGGGAGGCCTCCACCGAGCG
CCTGTACCCCCGCGACGGCGTGCTGAAGGGCGAGATCCACCAGGCCCTGAAGCTGAAGGACGGCGGCCAC
TACCTGGTGGAGTTCAAGACCATCTACATGGCCAAGAAGCCCGTGCAACTGCCCGGCTACTACTACGTGG
ACACCAAGCTGGACATCACCTCCCACAACGAGGACTACACCATCGTGGAACAGTACGAGCGCTCCGAGGG
CCGCCACCACCTGTTCCTGTACGGCATGGACGAGCTGTACAAGTAAGAATTGTGTTGCACTTAACGCGTA
CAAGGCCGGCCCTGCAGGAATTCGATATCAAGCTTATCGATAATCAACCTCTGGATTACAAAATTTGTGA
AAGATTGACTGGTATTCTTAACTATGTTGCTCCTTTTACGCTATGTGGATACGCTGCTTTAATGCCTTTG
TATCATGCTATTGCTTCCCGTATGGCTTTCATTTTCTCCTCCTTGTATAAATCCTGGTTGCTGTCTCTTT
ATGAGGAGTTGTGGCCCGTTGTCAGGCAACGTGGCGTGGTGTGCACTGTGTTTGCTGACGCAACCCCCAC
TGGTTGGGGCATTGCCACCACCTGTCAGCTCCTTTCCGGGACTTTCGCTTTCCCCCTCCCTATTGCCACG
GCGGAACTCATCGCCGCCTGCCTTGCCCGCTGCTGGACAGGGGCTCGGCTGTTGGGCACTGACAATTCCG
TGGTGTTGTCGGGGAAATCATCGTCCTTTCCTTGGCTGCTCGCCTGTGTTGCCACCTGGATTCTGCGCGG
GACGTCCTTCTGCTACGTCCCTTCGGCCCTCAATCCAGCGGACCTTCCTTCCCGCGGCCTGCTGCCGGCT
CTGCGGCCTCTTCCGCGTCTTCGCCTTCGCCCTCAGACGAGTCGGATCTCCCTTTGGGCCGCCTCCCCGC
ATCGATACCGTCGACCTCGACTGTGCCTTCTAGTTGCCAGCCATCTGTTGTTTGCCCCTCCCCCGTGCCT
TCCTTGACCCTGGAAGGTGCCACTCCCACTGTCCTTTCCTAATAAAATGAGGAAATTGCATCGCATTGTC
TGAGTAGGTGTCATTCTATTCTGGGGGGTGGGGTGGGGCAGGACAGCAAGGGGGAGGATTGGGAAGACAA
TAGCAGGCATGCTGGGGAACTAGTGGTGCCAGGGCGTGTTAATTAACGATCATATTCAATAACCCTTAAT
ATAACTTCGTATAATGTATGCTATACGAAGTTATTAGGTCTGAAGAGGAGTTTACGTCCAGCCAAGCTTA
GGATCTCGACCTCGAAATTCTACCGGGTAGGGGAGGCGCTTTTCCCAAGGCAGTCTGGAGCATGCGCTTT
AGCAGCCCCGCTGGCACTTGGCGCTACACAAGTGGCCTCTGGCCTCGCACACATTCCACATCCACCGGTA
GCGCCAACCGGCTCCGTTCTTTGGTGGCCCCTTCGCGCCACCTTCTACTCCTCCCCTAGTCAGGAAGTTC
CCCCCCGCCCCGCAGCTCGCGTCGTGCAGGACGTGACAAATGGAAGTAGCACGTCTCACTAGTCTCGTGC
AGATGGACAGCACCGCTGAGCAATGGAAGCGGGTAGGCCTTTGGGGCAGCGGCCAATAGCAGCTTTGCTC
CTTCGCTTTCTGGGCTCAGCAGCTGGGAAGGGTGGGTCCGGGGGCGGGCTCAGGGGCGGGCTCAGGGGCG
GGGCGGGCGCCCGAAGGTCCTCCGGAGGCCCGGCATTCTGCACGCTTCAAAAGCGCACGTCTGCCGCGCT
GTTCTCCTCTTCCTCATCTCCGGGCCTTTCGACCTGCATCCATCTAGATCTCGAGCAGCTGAAGCTTACC
ATGACCGAGTACAAGCCCACGGTGCGCCTCGCCACCCGCGACGACGTCCCCAGGGCCGTACGCACCCTCG
CCGCCGCGTTCGCCGACTACCCCGCCACGCGCCACACCGTCGATCCGGACCGCCACATCGAGCGGGTCAC
CGAGCTGCAAGAACTCTTCCTCACGCGCGTCGGGCTCGACATCGGCAAGGTGTGGGTCGCGGACGACGGC
GCCGCGGTGGCGGTCTGGACCACGCCGGAGAGCGTCGAAGCGGGGGCGGTGTTCGCCGAGATCGGCCCGC
GCATGGCCGAGTTGAGCGGTTCCCGGCTGGCCGCGCAGCAACAGATGGAAGGCCTCCTGGCGCCGCACCG
GCCCAAGGAGCCCGCGTGGTTCCTGGCCACCGTCGGCGTCTCGCCCGACCACCAGGGCAAGGGTCTGGGC
AGCGCCGTCGTGCTCCCCGGAGTGGAGGCGGCCGAGCGCGCCGGGGTGCCCGCCTTCCTGGAGACCTCCG
CGCCCCGCAACCTCCCCTTCTACGAGCGGCTCGGCTTCACCGTCACCGCCGACGTCGAGGTGCCCGAAGG
ACCGCGCACCTGGTGCATGACCCGCAAGCCCGGTGCCTGACGCCCGCCCCACGACCCGCAGCGCCCGACC
GAAAGGAGCGCACGACCCCATGCATCGATGATATCAGATCCCCGGGATGCAGAAATTGATGATCTATTAA
ACAATAAAGATGTCCACTAAAATGGAAGTTTTTCCTGTCATACTTTGTTAAGAAGGGTGAGAACAGAGTA
CCTACATTTTGAATGGAAGGATTGGAGCTACGGGGGTGGGGGTGGGGTGGGATTAGATAAATGCCTGCTC
TTTACTGAAGGCTCTTTACTATTGCTTTATGATAATGTTTCATAGTTGGATATCATAATTTAAACAAGCA
AAACCAAATTAAGGGCCAGCTCATTCCTCCCACTCATGATCTATAGATCTATAGATCTCTCGTGGGATCA
TTGTTTTTCTCTTGATTCCCACTTTGTGGTTCTAAGTACTGTGGTTTCCAAATGTGTCAGTTTCATAGCC
TGAAGAACGAGATCAGCAGCCTCTGTTCCACATACACTTCATTCTCAGTATTGTTTTGCCAAGTTCTAAT
TCCATCAGAAGCTGGTCGAGATCCGGAACCCTTAATATAACTTCGTATAATGTATGCTATACGAAGTTAT
TAGGTCCCTCGAAGAGGTTCACTAGGCGCGCCGGAGGGGGCTGCATTCTCAGACAACTCTCAGTGGCTAG
CTTGCCCTTTGACAAAACTTTGCTAGGAATTTACCACCCCTACCCCCCCTCCCCAGACTCTCCCTTTGTA
GCTCCTCTCTTCCCTTCTCTCTCACTTGGCTCCCTGCTCATTTGACTGACAGCTTGGGCAAAGACTCCTC
TCCTGCTGAGCTGAGACCCTGAAGAGAATTCCACTAACACGTAAACAAGGTCTTGGCTGACCTTGAACTC
ACTATGTAGACCCTGCAGGTCTCCTATTCTGACTTCTAAATTCCGGGATTAAAGGCATCACCACGCCTAG
TCATTGATATGTCTTATTATTTATTTTATGAGTATGAATATTTTGCCTGTTTGTATGTCTGTGCACCATG
TGCATGCCTGGTGCTAATGGAGGCCAGAGGAGGGCATCAGGCCCTCTGGAGCTAGAGTTACAGATGGTTG
TGAGCCTCTATGCACATGCTGGGACCAGAACCCAGGTCCTCTGCAAGAGCAGCCAGTGCTCTTAACCACT
GAGCCATCTTTTCAACTCCTCAATTTCCATCTTAAATTTTATTTTGTGCTGGGCTAGCCTTGGCTGTATA
ATAAGACCCAGTTTCAATAAGCAATAAGGTTCATTTTATGTGTGTCTTAGAGGCTTGTATATCACACTGC
TTAATCTTTTATTTTGGTGGGGTACAGGACATTGAAATTGAGAGAGGGTTTCTTGTAACTGCAGCTGGTC
TCGAACCTGTTTCGTAGCGGCCGGCCAATAAGGGCGAATTCTGCAGATATCCATCACACTGGCGGCCGCT
CGAGCATGCATCTAGAGGGCCCAATTCGCCCTATAGTGAGTCGTATTACAATTCACTGGCCGTCGTTTTA
CAACGTCGTGACTGGGAAAACCCTGGCGTTACCCAACTTAATCGCCTTGCAGCACATCCCCCTTTCGCCA
GCTGGCGTAATAGCGAAGAGGCCCGCACCGATCGCCCTTCCCAACAGTTGCGCAGCCTGAATGGCGAATG
G
[124 nt withheld, positions 6162-6285]
C
[91 nt withheld, positions 6287-6377]
A
[49 nt withheld, positions 6379-6427]
CCTTTGACGTTGGAGTCCACGTTCTTT
[37 nt withheld, positions 6455-6491]
ACCCTATCTCGGTCTATTCTTTTGATTTATAAGGGATTTTGCCGATTTCGGCCTATTGGTTAAAAAATGA
GCTGATTTAACAAAAATTTAACGCGAATTTTAACAAAATTCAGGGCGCAAGGGCTGCTAAAGGAAGCGGA
ACACGTAGAAAGCCAGTCCGCAGAAACGGTGCTGACCCCGGATGAATGTCAGCTACTGGGCTATCTGGAC
AAGGGAAAACGCAAGCGCAAAGAGAAAGCAGGTAGCTTGCAGTGGGCTTACATGGCGATAGCTAGACTGG
GCGGTTTTATGGACAGCAAGCGAACCGGAATTGCCAGCTGGGGCGCCCTCTGGTAAGGTTGGGAAGCCCT
GCAAAGTAAACTGGATGGCTTTCTTGCCGCCAAGGATCTGATGGCGCAGGGGATCAAGATCTGATCAAGA
GACAGGATGAGGATCGTTTCGCATGATTGAACAAGATGGATTGCACGCAGGTTCTCCGGCCGCTTGGGTG
GAGAGGCTATTCGGCTATGACTGGGCACAACAGACAATCGGCTGCTCTGATGCCGCCGTGTTCCGGCTGT
CAGCGCAGGGGCGCCCGGTTCTTTTTGTCAAGACCGACCTGTCCGGTGCCCTGAATGAACTGCAGGACGA
GGCAGCGCGGCTATCGTGGCTGGCCACGACGGGCGTTCCTTGCGCAGCTGTGCTCGACGTTGTCACTGAA
GCGGGAAGGGACTGGCTGCTATTGGGCGAAGTGCCGGGGCAGGATCTCCTGTCATCCCACCTTGCTCCTG
CCGAGAAAGTATCCATCATGGCTGATGCAATGCGGCGGCTGCATACGCTTGATCCGGCTACCTGCCCATT
CGACCACCAAGCGAAACATCGCATCGAGCGAGCACGTACTCGGATGGAAGCCGGTCTTGTCGATCAGGAT
GATCTGGACGAAGAGCATCAGGGGCTCGCGCCAGCCGAACTGTTCGCCAGGCTCAAGGCGCGCATGCCCG
ACGGCGAGGATCTCGTCGTGACCCATGGCGATGCCTGCTTGCCGAATATCATGGTGGAAAATGGCCGCTT
TTCTGGATTCATCGACTGTGGCCGGCTGGGTGTGGCGGACCGCTATCAGGACATAGCGTTGGCTACCCGT
GATATTGCTGAAGAGCTTGGCGGCGAATGGGCTGACCGCTTCCTCGTGCTTTACGGTATCGCCGCTCCCG
ATTCGCAGCGCATCGCCTTCTATCGCCTTCTTGACGAGTTCTTCTGAATTGAAAAAGGAAGAGTATGAGT
ATTCAACATTTCCGTGTCGCCCTTATTCCCTTTTTTGCGGCATTTTGCCTTCCTGTTTTTGCTCACCCAG
AAACGCTGGTGAAAGTAAAAGATGCTGAAGATCAGTTGGGTGCACGAGTGGGTTACATCGAACTGGATCT
CAACAGCGGTAAGATCCTTGAGAGTTTTCGCCCCGAAGAACGTTTTCCAATGATGAGCACTTTTAAAGTT
CTGCTATGTGGCGCGGTATTATCCCGTATTGACGCCGGGCAAGAGCAACTCGGTCGCCGCATACACTATT
CTCAGAATGACTTGGTTGAGTACTCACCAGTCACAGAAAAGCATCTTACGGATGGCATGACAGTAAGAGA
ATTATGCAGTGCTGCCATAACCATGAGTGATAACACTGCGGCCAACTTACTTCTGACAACGATCGGAGGA
CCGAAGGAGCTAACCGCTTTTTTGCACAACATGGGGGATCATGTAACTCGCCTTGATCGTTGGGAACCGG
AGCTGAATGAAGCCATACCAAACGACGAGCGTGACACCACGATGCCTGTAGCAATGGCAACAACGTTGCG
CAAACTATTAACTGGCGAACTACTTACTCTAGCTTCCCGGCAACAATTAATAGACTGGATGGAGGCGGAT
AAAGTTGCAGGACCACTTCTGCGCTCGGCCCTTCCGGCTGGCTGGTTTATTGCTGATAAATCTGGAGCCG
GTGAGCGTGGGTCTCGCGGTATCATTGCAGCACTGGGGCCAGATGGTAAGCCCTCCCGTATCGTAGTTAT
CTACACGACGGGGAGTCAGGCAACTATGGATGAACGAAATAGACAGATCGCTGAGATAGGTGCCTCACTG
ATTAAGCATTGGTAACTGTCAGACCAAGTTTACTCATATATACTTTAGATTGATTTAAAACTTCATTTTT
AATTTAAAAGGATCTAGGTGAAGATCCTTTTTGATAATCTCATGACCAAAATCCCTTAACGTGAGTTTTC
GTTCCACTGAGCGTCAGACCCCGTAGAAAAGATCAAAGGATCTTCTTGAGATCCTTTTTTTCTGCGCGTA
ATCTGCTGCTTGCAAACAAAAAAACCACCGCTACCAGCGGTGGTTTGTTTGCCGGATCAAGAGCTACCAA
CTCTTTTTCCGAAGGTAACTGGCTTCAGCAGAGCGCAGATACCAAATACTGTTCTTCTAGTGTAGCCGTA
GTTAGGCCACCACTTCAAGAACTCTGTAGCACCGCCTACATACCTCGCTCTGCTAATCCTGTTACCAGTG
GCTGCTGCCAGTGGCGATAAGTCGTGTCTTACCGGGTTGGACTCAAGACGATAGTTACCGGATAAGGCGC
AGCGGTCGGGCTGAACGGGGGGTTCGTGCACACAGCCCAGCTTGGAGCGAACGACCTACACCGAACTGAG
ATACCTACAGCGTGAGCTATGAGAAAGCGCCACGCTTCCCGAAGGGAGAAAGGCGGACAGGTATCCGGTA
AGCGGCAGGGTCGGAACAGGAGAGCGCACGAGGGAGCTTCCAGGGGGAAACGCCTGGTATCTTTATAGTC
CTGTCGGGTTTCGCCACCTCTGACTTGAGCGTCGATTTTTGTGATGCTCGTCAGGGGGGCGGAGCCTATG
GAAAAACGCCAGCAACGCGGCCTTTTTACGGTTCCTGGCCTTTTGCTGGCCTTTTGCTCACATGTTCTTT
CCTGCGTTATCCCCTGATTCTGTGGATAACCGTATTACCGCCTTTGAGTGAGCTGATACCGCTCGCCGCA
GCCGAACGACCGAGCGCAGCGAGTCAGTGAGCGAGGAAGCGGAAG
Features (pLannotate 1.2.2; 19 found; start..end, strand, type, name):
    926..2353    +  CDS            tdTomato: tdTomato is a basic (constitutively fluorescent) orange fluorescent protein published in 2004, derived from Discosoma sp.. It is reported to be a somewhat slowly-maturing tandem dimer with low acid sensitivity.
   2392..2422    +  misc_feature   MCS (fragment): pBluescript multiple cloning site
   2422..3010    +  misc_feature   WPRE: woodchuck hepatitis virus posttranscriptional regulatory element
   3011..3030    +  misc_feature   MCS (fragment): pBluescript multiple cloning site
   3031..3238    +  polyA_signal   bGH poly(A) signal: bovine growth hormone polyadenylation signal
   3291..3324    -  protein_bind   loxP: Cre-mediated recombination occurs in the 8-bp core sequence (GCATACAT). Cre recombinase
   3385..3881    +  promoter       PGK promoter: mouse phosphoglycerate kinase 1 promoter
   3921..4520    +  CDS            PuroR: puromycin N-acetyltransferase; pac from Streptomyces alboniger; confers resistance to puromycin
   4598..5050    +  polyA_signal   PGK poly(A) signal: mouse phosphoglycerate kinase 1 polyadenylation signal
   5077..5110    -  protein_bind   loxP: Cre-mediated recombination occurs in the 8-bp core sequence (GCATACAT). Cre recombinase
   5256..5273    +  promoter       GAP promoter (fragment): promoter for Pichia pastoris glyceraldehyde-3-phosphate dehydrogenase
   5980..5998    -  promoter       T7 promoter: promoter for bacteriophage T7 RNA polymerase
   6001..6158    +  CDS            lacZα (fragment): LacZα fragment of β-galactosidase; lacZ fragment
   6162..6590    +  rep_origin     f1 ori (sequence partly withheld): f1 bacteriophage origin of replication; arrow indicates direction of (+) strand synthesis
   6603..6902    +  CDS            tnpA (fragment): TN5P_ECOLX - Also known as tnp. Experimental evidence at protein level: Swiss-Prot protein existence level 1. Mediates transposition of transposon Tn5 by a 'cut and paste' mechanism. First, the monomeric transposase binds the 19 bp inverted DNA repeats flanking the transposon. Then, dimerization of the DNA- bound transposase creates a synaptic DNA complex. After nicking of the first DNA strand, excision of the transposon proceeds through a series of intermediates. The transposase then mediates the insertion of the transposon at a new site by strand transfer. The activity of the wild- type tran
   6934..7725    +  CDS            neo: KKA2_KLEPN - Also known as kan, nptII. Experimental evidence at protein level: Swiss-Prot protein existence level 1. Resistance to kanamycin, neomycin, paromomycin, ribostamycin, butirosin and gentamicin B. From Klebsiella pneumoniae.
   7729..7745    +  promoter       AmpR promoter (fragment): bla
   7746..8606    +  CDS            AmpR: β-lactamase; bla; confers resistance to ampicillin, carbenicillin, and related antibiotics
   8777..9365    +  rep_origin     ori: high-copy-number ColE1/pMB1/pBR322/pUC origin of replication
