[The description below was written by a language model from this plasmid's Addgene catalogue record and pLannotate feature annotations shown in this document.]
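Description:
SOX2se-CPG-TV is a gene-targeting (homologous recombination donor) plasmid built in an Invitrogen TOPO cloning backbone. It is designed to insert a DNA-methylation reporter cassette at the CpG island of the endogenous Sox2 super-enhancer ("SE"). It is propagated in E. coli as a high-copy plasmid from a ColE1/pUC-type origin under ampicillin selection. The backbone also carries a neo/kanamycin resistance gene, an f1 origin, a lacZα fragment and a T7 promoter, all typical of TOPO vectors.

The recorded insert is 5'hSOX2se-Snrp-Tomato-polyA-Pgk-PURO-3'hSOX2se, that is, two SOX2 super-enhancer homology arms flanking the payload. The reporter unit is a tdTomato coding sequence followed by a WPRE, which enhances transcript stability and expression, and a bGH polyadenylation signal. According to the catalogue it is driven by a "Snrp" promoter element, but neither this element nor the homology arms were annotated in the feature table; they presumably lie in the unannotated stretches upstream of tdTomato and downstream of the selection cassette. Following the reporter is a PGK promoter–puromycin resistance–PGK poly(A) cassette for selecting targeted cells. It is flanked by two loxP sites in the same orientation, so Cre can excise the marker after targeting.

The associated work concerns tracing DNA methylation dynamics at single-cell resolution, consistent with tdTomato fluorescence reporting the methylation state of the targeted region. The vector type is listed as mouse targeting, whereas the arm names carry an "h" prefix, and the record does not resolve this. The deposited sequence (9,546 nt) is also somewhat shorter than the stated total size of 9,852 bp.
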