Addgene plasmid #70155: SOX2se-CPG-TV
Purpose: a targeting vector to target the endogenous Sox2 SE CPG island with Snrp-Tomato-polyA
Depositing lab: Rudolf Jaenisch. Depositing organization: Whitehead Institute for Biomedical Research. Publication: Tracing Dynamic Changes of DNA Methylation at Single-Cell Resolution. Stelzer Y, Shivalila CS, Soldner F, Markoulaki S, Jaenisch R. Cell. 2015 Sep 24;163(1):218-29. doi: 10.1016/j.cell.2015.08.046. PubMed 26406378.
Backbone
  Vector backbone: topo
  Backbone manufacturer: invitrogen
  Backbone size w/o insert (bp): 4583
  Total vector size (bp): 9852
  Vector type: Mouse Targeting, Synthetic Biology
  Selectable markers: Puromycin
Growth in bacteria
  Bacterial resistance: Ampicillin, 100 μg/mL
  Growth temperature: 37°C
  Growth strain: DH5alpha
  Copy number: High Copy
Gene/Insert
  Gene/Insert name: 5'hSOX2se-Snrp-Tomato-polyA-Pgk-PURO-3'hSOX2se
  Species: Synthetic
Terms and licenses: Academic/Nonprofit Terms; Industry Terms: Not Available to Industry
How to cite: SOX2se-CPG-TV was a gift from Rudolf Jaenisch (Addgene plasmid # 70155 ; http://n2t.net/addgene:70155 ; RRID:Addgene_70155)
