>Addgene plasmid #70155 | SOX2se-CPG-TV | addgene partial sequence | sequence record 129694 | Puro-F2 5'-ctcggcttcaccgtcacc-3'
CTGGTGCATGACCCGCAAGCCCGGTGCCTGACGCCCGCCCCACGACCCGCAGCGCCCGACCGAAAGGAGC
GCACGACCCCATGCATCGATGATATCAGATCCCCGGGATGCAGAAATTGATGATCTATTAAACAATAAAG
ATGTCCACTAAAATGGAAGTTTTTCCTGTCATACTTTGTTAAGAAGGGTGAGAACAGAGTACCTACATTT
TGAATGGAAGGATTGGAGCTACGGGGGTGGGGGTGGGGTGGGATTAGATAAATGCCTGCTCTTTACTGAA
GGCTCTTTACTATTGCTTTATGATAATGTTTCATAGTTGGATATCATAATTTAAACAAGCAAAACCAAAT
TAAGGGCCAGCTCATTCCTCCCACTCATGATCTATAGATCTATAGATCTCTCGTGGGATCATTGTTTTTC
TCTTGATTCCCACTTTGTGGTTCTAAGTACTGTGGTTTCCAAATGTGTCAGTTTCATAGCCTGAAGAACG
AGATCAGCAGCCTCTGTTCCACATACACTTCATTCTCAGTATTGTTTTGCCAAGTTCTAATTCCATCAGA
AGCTGGTCGAGATCCGGAACCCTTAATATAACTTCGTATAATGTATGCTATACGAAGTTATTAGGTCCCT
CGAAGAGGTTCACTAGGCGCGCCGGAGGGGGCTGCATTCTCAGACAACTCTCAGTGGCTAGCTTGCCCTT
TGACAAAACTTTGCTAGGAATTTACCACCCCTACCCCCCCTCCCCAGACTCTCCCTTTGTAGCTCCTCTC
TTCCCTTCTCTCTCACTTGGCTCCCTGCTCATTT
