>Addgene plasmid #70155 | SOX2se-CPG-TV | addgene partial sequence | sequence record 129695 | mCherryseq-R 5'-cctcctcgcccttgctcaccat-3'
CTTCCTCGCTCCATTGCGTTGCAAATCACTCCTCAGAACCAAGCGTCTGGCATCTCCGGCTCCCTCTCCT
CTCTGCGCTAGTCTTGCCGCAATGGCTCAGGTTTGTCGCGCGGCTCCCTACGCATGCGTCCCAGGCAATG
GCTGCACATGCGCACATTTTTGCCGCAATGCAGGGGTCTCTGTCCCTCTGACCGGAATGTCCTGCCAAAA
GGCAGCTACCAAAAGGAATGCTTGAGCATTCCTACTGCGGAAATTTGAGCGTCAATTGTCTGGCTCGGAA
AGCTGGGTGTGGTGGTATGCATGGGCAACCCCAGCTCCACGAAAATGGATGCAAGAAGATCATGAGTTCA
AAGTCAGCTTCGGGCCACTTAGTGAGTTTGCAGTCTGCCTGGGTTCCTTGAGCCCTATTTCAAAAGAAAA
GAGAAGACCCTCAGGCCTGGTGAAGTATCTGACGCACAGAAGAAAAAGCGCGGCAGGTCAACTAGCCGCC
AGCAGGAGGCGGTGTGGCAAAGCGGACTGAGCCTCAGTAAGCCAGATCCACAGAAAGGGTCGCCGCGCGC
GGCTCCAGGGAGGGGTTCTCCCACGTCCCTGTGATCAGTTCTCAACACTGCAAACAAAGTGCACAAAGGC
TTGTTTTGTTAGCGGAAACTGCGGTGAGCAGGCAGAAAGACAGAAACACCAAAGATAGTTCCTGCATCTG
CGCATCCTGGAAAAAGTAGGAAAATAAATTGGGCCCACATGCTGGGCACAGCAGCCACTTGGGCAAGAGA
TCAGGAAACCCCGGCCTGCA
