>Addgene plasmid #70155 | SOX2se-CPG-TV | addgene partial sequence | sequence record 156664 | T7 5'-TAATACGACTCACTATAGGG-3'
GATGCATGCTCGAGCGGCCGCCAGTGTGATGGATATCTGCAGAATTCGCCCTTATTGGCCGGCCGCTACG
AAACAGGTTCGAGACCAGCTGCAGTTACAAGAAACCCTCTCTCAATTTCAATGTCCTGTACCCCACCAAA
ATAAAAGATTAAGCAGTGTGATATACAAGCCTCTAAGACACACATAAAATGAACCTTATTGCTTATTGAA
ACTGGGTCTTATTATACAGCCAAGGCTAGCCCAGCACAAAATAAAATTTAAGATGGAAATTGAGGAGTTG
AAAAGATGGCTCAGTGGTTAAGAGCACTGGCTGCTCTTGCAGAGGACCTGGGTTCTGGTCCCAGCATGTG
CATAGAGGCTCACAACCATCTGTAACTCTAGCTCCAGAGGGCCTGATGCCCTCCTCTGGCCTCCATTAGC
ACCAGGCATGCACATGGTGCACAGACATACAAACAGGCAAAATATTCATACTCATAAAATAAATAATAAG
ACATATCAATGACTAGGCGTGGTGATGCCTTTAATCCCGGAATTTAGAAGTCAGAATAGGAGACCTGCAG
GGTCTACATAGTGAGTTCAAGGTCAGCCAAGACCTTGTTTACGTGTTAGTGGAATTCTCTTCAGGGTCTC
AGCTCAGCAGGAGAGGAGTCTTTGCCCAAGCTGTCAGTCAAATGAGCAGGGAGCCAAGTGAGAGAGAAGG
GAAGAGAGGAGCTACAAAGGGAGAGTCTGGGGAGGGGGGGTAGGGGTGGTAAATTCCTAGCAAAGTTTTG
TCAAAGGGCAAGCTAGCCACTGAGAGTTGTCTGAGAATGCAGCC
